>Addgene plasmid #31305 | pAdEasy-Msln-iCre-HA-Flag | depositor partial sequence | sequence record 14345 | Author sequence - msln promoter
CGCGTTTTCATCATTGTCCGCAGCTTGCAGTCGGCTGGTTCAGAGCTTAGCCGGGCACATGGGCCCCTCT
GAGGCTCCTGTTCAGGGCTCAGCCGTGTCTACGGGGCCCTCCGAGCTCTTCCTGGACCCTCCTCGGCTCC
TTCAGTTCAGGGCTCAGCTGGGCACGTGGGCGCCTCCTTGGCTCCTCCGGCTCAGGCCTCTCCTCGAGCT
CTGGGCCCTGAGTATTCTGGGCTCCTTCCTTGGTTTCCTTTGGCCTTTGGCCGGGAAAGTTGTGGGTGTC
CGTGGCAGCCTGGGCCACTTCACAGCCCCGCAGCCAACCTGCGGCTCCTTCAGAGCAAAGCTGTGTGGAC
ACAAAGGGAACGCCACTCGGAGCTGGCCTCTCCCTTTACCTGTGAGTTCCCGCCCAAGCCGGCTGCCTTC
TGTCCCCTCCCCAGAGCCCTTGGGTAACTGGTTTGCTACAAGAGTGTCTGGAATTTTTCAGTTGTTCTCT
GCGGAAGGGAGTTTTTAAAAGGCCCTTAATCCCTTCTTGACATTTGTAAGTTGACGCTTACACCTGGCAG
CCTTGCTGAATTCTGTGTGCGTGAAGGTCCGATTCCACCGCGAGTCACGATAGAAAACCCACTCTGTGGA
GAGACCAGAGATGACCGCCGCGCACACCTCCGTTCAGCACACAAACCTTTGCAGGTGTTCATAGCGGAGG
CAGATTCCGTACTGGGGATAAGAGCTCACGACATGCTGGGAGGGGTTTCAGGGGCAGGGAGGGGGCTTCT
GTGGCCCCAGGTCAGGAGGAGCAGCTCTTCCATCAGCAGCAGGCAGCCAGCCCAGATGCGTAGGGAAGAC
AGCTCCCACTTCGCCAGGCCAGAGAGCGCCCGGGGGCAGCTCTGTTCCAGTCGACCCTGCGAGAAAGGGG
TGTGCGTGTGCCTGGAGCTGGGCCCCGTCCTGCCTCCCTGACCTGTGTGCTCCCACAGCCCTGAGACGGA
CGGCTCACAGCCTTGCGAGGCCCACACTGCACTGGGGGTCAGGCTTGTGCTCCCGGGAGTCCTGTCTGGG
CTGCGTGGCCACCATCCAGAGCCTGCTGACCTGCGACTGGGGGGGCCAGTGCTCCCTGGGTTTCAGCACC
TGAGAATCAGAGTGGGATCCCGTGAAACCTGGGCCCAGGCTCCCACCCACGCCCCACACCCACCCAGGGA
AGCCATGAAACCTGGGCCCGGGCTCCTACACATGCCCCACACCCACCCAGGGCAGCCGTGAAACCTGGGC
CCGGGCTCCCACCCTCGCCCACCGAGGGCAGCTTTGCCTTCCTGGGCATCCCTCCTCCCCCAGGCCTGGC
CCGCTGCCTGTCCAAGGCTCCTGTGCGGGGTCTCCACCCACACATTCCTGGGGCGTGAGGCGCCACCACT
CCCTGCTGCCCCGGGCAAAGCCGTCATTTGTTCCCTTTGACGGCCCGGGAGGCTGCCAGGCTCTCCACCC
CCACTTCCCAATTGAGGAAACCGAGGCAGAGGAGGCTCAGGTGTGGCCAATCACCCTGCACATCAGAGTT
ACCCTGGGCAGGGCCCACTGAGACCTGGGAGGGGCCACTCGGGACCTGGAGGGCTGGGGGCTGCCCGGGC
GTTAGGGGTAAAGCTCCCTACCCAACTGCGCAGAAGGCCTCAGAGGCCTGGGGGCTGGGCTTCCCCTTTC
ACATCGCCCTTTAGAGGCCCACGTGTGGGCATTGGCCCGCGATCTGAAAGGGGCTGTCCTGTTCCTCATG
GGCGCTGCCAGCGCCACGCACTCCTCTTTCTGCCTGGCCGGCCACTCCCGTCTGCTGTGACGCGCGGACA
GAGAGCTACCGGTGGACCCACGGTGCCTCCCTC
