>Addgene plasmid #31305 | pAdEasy-Msln-iCre-HA-Flag | depositor partial sequence | sequence record 43926 | Msln-1F (5'-TCATTTGTTCCCTTTGACGGC-3')
TTGAGGAAACCGAGGCAGAGGAGGCTCAGGTGTGGCCAATCACCCTGCACATCAGAGTTACCCTGGGCAG
GGCCCACTGAGACCTGGGAGGGGCCACTCGGGACCTGGAGGGCTGGGGGCTGCCCGGGCGTTAGGGGTAA
AGCTCCCTACCCAACTGCGCAGAAGGCCTCAGAGGCCTGGGGGCTGGGCTTCCCCTTTCACATCGCCCTT
TAGAGGCCCACGTGTGGGCATTGGCCCGCGATCTGAAAGGGGCTGTCCTGTTCCTCATGGGCGCTGCCAG
CGCCACGCACTCCTCTTTCTGCCTGGCCGGCCACTCCCGTCTGCTGTGACGCGCGGACAGAGAGCTACCG
GTGGACCCACGGTGCCTCCCTCGCGGCCGCCACCATGTTCATGCCTTCTTCTTTTTCCTACAGCTCCTGG
GCAACGTGCTGGTTGTTGTGCTGTCTCATCATTTTGGCAAAGAATTCGCTAGTGGATCCCCCGGGCTGCA
GGAATTCGATATCAAGCTTGTCCACCATGGTGCCCAAGAAGAAGAGGAAAGTCTCCAACCTGCTGACTGT
GCACCAAAACCTGCCTGCCCTCCCTGTGGATGCCACCTCTGATGAAGTCAGGAAGAACCTGATGGACATG
TTCAGGGACAGGCAGGCCTTCTCTGAACACACCTGGAAGATGCTCCTGTCTGTGTGCAGATCCTGGGCTG
CCTGGTGCAAGCTGAACAACAGGAAATGGTTCCCTGCTGAACCTGAGGATGTGAGGGACTACCTCCTGTA
CCTGCAAGCCAGANGCCTGGCTGTGAAGACCATCCAACAGCACCTGGGCCAGCTCAACATGCTGCACAGG
AGATCTGGCCTGCCTCGCCCTTCTGACTCCAATGCTGTGTCCCTGGTGATGAGGA
