>Addgene plasmid #31305 | pAdEasy-Msln-iCre-HA-Flag | depositor partial sequence | sequence record 43927 | Msln-2F (5'-TTGCCTACAACACCCTGCTGCG-3')
GAGTGAAGGACATCTCCCGCACCGATGGTGGGAGAATGCTGATCCACATTGGCAGGACCAAGACCCTGGT
GTCCACAGCTGGTGTGGAGAAGGCCCTGTCCCTGGGGGTTACCAAGCTGGTGGAGAGATGGATCTCTGTG
TCTGGTGTGGCTGATGACCCCAACAACTACCTGTTCTGCCGGGTCAGAAAGAATGGTGTGGCTGCCCCTT
CTGCCACCTCCCAACTGTCCACCCGGGCCCTGGAAGGGATCTTTGAGGCCACCCACCGCCTGATCTATGG
TGCCAAGGATGACTCTGGGCAGAGATACCTGGCCTGGTCTGGCCACTCTGCCAGAGTGGGTGCTGCCAGG
GACATGGCCAGGGCTGGTGTGTCCATCCCTGAAATCATGCAGGCTGGTGGCTGGACCAATGTGAACATTG
TGATGAACTACATCAGAAACCTGGACTCTGAGACTGGGGCCATGGTGAGGCTGCTCGAGGATGGGGACGA
CTACAAAGACGATGACGATTATCCATATGATGTTCCAGATTATGCTTGAAATAAAATATCTTTATTTTCA
TTACATCTGTGTGTTGGTTTTTTGTGTGTCTAGAGATATCGAATTCAAGCTTGTCGACTCGAAGATCTGG
GCGTGGTTAAGGGTGGGAAAGAATATATAAGG
