[The description below was written by a language model from this plasmid's Addgene catalogue record.]
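Description:
pAdEasy-Msln-iCre-HA-Flag is a recombinant adenoviral genome plasmid built on the Stratagene pAdEasy backbone, listed at about 33 kb without the insert. It is maintained in E. coli as a low-copy plasmid under kanamycin selection. In the AdEasy system, a transgene cassette is moved into the adenoviral backbone by homologous recombination with a shuttle vector. The product is a replication-defective adenoviral genome that can be packaged in a complementing cell line, although the record does not describe the construction steps beyond noting restriction enzyme cloning.

The catalogued insert is human mesothelin (MSLN), roughly 1.85 kb. The depositor comments refer to it as an Msln promoter sequence, which suggests the fragment is a regulatory region rather than the coding sequence. The construct name indicates that this promoter drives iCre, a codon-improved Cre recombinase, and the record lists HA and Flag epitope tags at the C terminus, presumably for detecting the recombinase. The record does not explicitly confirm this arrangement, and it gives no feature table, polyadenylation signal or other regulatory elements.

Mesothelin is a marker of mesothelial tissues. The associated publication concerns adult mouse epicardium and its paracrine response to myocardial injury. The vector was therefore probably intended to deliver Cre activity selectively to epicardial or mesothelial cells, for example to recombine loxP-flanked reporter or target alleles. The repository was unable to sequence-verify this plasmid. Confirmation rests on the depositing laboratory's amplification and sequencing of two regions of the construct.
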