Addgene plasmid #31305: pAdEasy-Msln-iCre-HA-Flag
Depositing lab: William Pu. Depositing organization: Boston Children's Hospital. Publication: Adult mouse epicardium modulates myocardial injury by secreting paracrine factors. Zhou B, Honor LB, He H, Ma Q, Oh JH, Butterfield C, Lin RZ, Melero-Martin JM, Dolmatova E, Duffy HS, Gise A, Zhou P, Hu YW, Wang G, Zhang B, Wang L, Hall JL, Moses MA, McGowan FX, Pu WT. J Clin Invest. 2011 May 2. 121(5):1894-904. 10.1172/JCI45529 PubMed 21505261.
Backbone
  Vector backbone: pAdEasy
  Backbone manufacturer: Stratagene
  Backbone size w/o insert (bp): 33000
  Vector type: Adenoviral
Growth in bacteria
  Bacterial resistance: Kanamycin, 50 μg/mL
  Growth temperature: 37°C
  Growth strain: DH5alpha
  Copy number: Low Copy
Gene/Insert
  Gene/Insert name: Mesothelin (alt name: Msln)
  Species: H. sapiens (human)
  Insert size (bp): 1850
  Entrez Gene: MSLN (a.k.a. MPF, SMRP)
  Tag / fusion protein: Flag (C terminal on insert); HA (C terminal on insert)
  Cloning method: Restriction Enzyme
  Sequencing primers: 5′ CGCGTTTTCATCATTGTC
Terms and licenses: Academic/Nonprofit Terms; Industry Terms: Not Available to Industry
Depositor comments: Msln Promoter sequence provided by author (see above link) Please note that Addgene was unable to sequence verify this plasmid. The depositing laboratory PCR amplified two regions of this plasmid using the following primer pairs and sequenced the resulting PCR products to confirm the plasmid. Msln-1F: TCATTTGTTCCCTTTGACGGC Msln-1R: CTCTCCCCAGCATCCACATTC Expect 987 nt product Msln-2F: TTGCCTACAACACCCTGCTGCG Msln-2R: GCTCACAATGCTTCCATCAAACG Expect 792 nt product
How to cite: pAdEasy-Msln-iCre-HA-Flag was a gift from William Pu (Addgene plasmid # 31305 ; http://n2t.net/addgene:31305 ; RRID:Addgene_31305)
